Addgene plasmid #197409: pAC23
Purpose: Honey bee gut symbiont broad-host range vector with constitutive E2-crimson, ampR and pBBR1 replicon
Depositing lab: Yolanda Schaerli. Depositing organization: Universite de Lausanne (UNIL). Publication: An engineered bacterial symbiont allows noninvasive biosensing of the honey bee gut environment. Chhun A, Moriano-Gutierrez S, Zoppi F, Cabirol A, Engel P, Schaerli Y. PLoS Biol. 2024 Mar 5;22(3):e3002523. doi: 10.1371/journal.pbio.3002523. eCollection 2024 Mar. PubMed 38442124.
Backbone
  Vector backbone: pAC09
  Vector type: Synthetic Biology
Growth in bacteria
  Bacterial resistance: Ampicillin, 100 μg/mL
  Growth temperature: 37°C
  Growth strain: DH5alpha
  Copy number: High Copy
Gene/Insert
  Gene/Insert name: pBBR1 replicon
  Species: unknown
  Cloning method: Gibson Cloning
Terms and licenses: Academic/Nonprofit Terms; Industry Terms: Not Available to Industry
How to cite: pAC23 was a gift from Yolanda Schaerli (Addgene plasmid # 197409 ; http://n2t.net/addgene:197409 ; RRID:Addgene_197409)
