[The description below was written by a language model from this plasmid's Addgene catalogue record and pLannotate feature annotations shown in this document.]
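Description:
pAC23 is a 4.9 kb broad-host-range synthetic biology plasmid built on the pAC09 backbone and intended for use in bacterial symbionts of the honey bee gut. Its defining element, listed as the insert and introduced by Gibson assembly, is the pBBR1 replicon. The feature table shows the pBBR1 oriV adjacent to the coding sequence for the pBBR1 Rep protein, which the origin requires to initiate replication. This origin/Rep pair, originally from a Bordetella bronchiseptica plasmid, supports maintenance in a wide range of Gram-negative bacteria, so the plasmid can be cloned in E. coli and then moved into non-model hosts. Rep is annotated only as a fragment, with a short piece of the cat promoter immediately upstream, and no other replication origin is annotated. The record lists the plasmid as high copy in E. coli. Selection relies on ampicillin resistance from the β-lactamase gene (AmpR), driven by its native bla promoter, which spans the numbering origin of the circular sequence.

The payload is a constitutively expressed E2-Crimson gene encoding a rapidly maturing, tetrameric far-red fluorescent protein derived from Discosoma. A bidirectional soxR terminator sits upstream of the reporter, presumably insulating it from read-through transcription. The record does not identify the promoter driving E2-Crimson, and a stretch of more than 1 kb between the oriV and the terminator carries no annotation, so additional unlisted elements may be present. Given the stated purpose and the associated work on engineering a bee gut symbiont as a biosensor, pAC23 probably serves to label symbiont cells fluorescently and to test how the pBBR1 replicon performs in these hosts.
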