Features (pLannotate 1.2.2; 7 found; start..end, strand, type, name):
     89..140     -  promoter       cat promoter (fragment): promoter of the E. coli cat gene encoding chloramphenicol acetyltransferase
    142..800     -  CDS            pBBR1 Rep (fragment): replication protein for the broad-host-range plasmid pBBR1 from Bordetella bronchiseptica
    801..1572    -  rep_origin     pBBR1 oriV: replication origin of the broad-host-range plasmid pBBR1 from Bordetella bronchiseptica; requires the pBBR1 Rep protein for replication
   2823..2859    +  terminator     soxR terminator: bidirectional E. coli soxR transcription terminator
   3013..3687    +  CDS            E2-Crimson: E2-Crimson is a basic (constitutively fluorescent) far red fluorescent protein published in 2009, derived from Discosoma sp.. It is reported to be a rapidly-maturing tetramer with low acid sensitivity.
   3951..4811    -  CDS            AmpR: β-lactamase; bla; confers resistance to ampicillin, carbenicillin, and related antibiotics
   4812..38      -  promoter       AmpR promoter (across the origin): bla
>Addgene plasmid #197409 | pAC23 | addgene full sequence | sequence record 448420 | Addgene NGS Result
GAATGTATTTAGAAAAATAAACAAATAGGGGTTCCGCGCACATTTCCCCGAAAAGTGCCACCTGTCATGA
CCAAAATCCCTTAACGTGACGCCCGGTAGTGATCTTATTTCATTATGGTGAAAGTTGGAACCTCTTACGT
ACGGCGCGGCAGCGTGACCCGTGTCGGCGGCTCCAACGGCTCGCCATCGTCCAGAAAACACGGCTCATCG
GGCATCGGCAGGCGCTGCTGCCCGCGTCGTTCCCATTCCTCCGTTTCGGTCAAGGCTGGCAGGTCTGGTT
CCATGCCCGGAATGCCGGGCTGGCTGGGCGGCTCCTCGCCGGGGCCGGTCGGTAGTTGCTGCTCGCCCGG
ATACAGGGTCGGGATGCGGCGCAGGTCGCCATGCCCCAACAGCGATTCGTCCTGGTCGTCGTGATCAACC
ACCACGGCGGCACTGAACACCGACAGGCGCAACTGGTCGCGGGGCTGGCCCCACGCCACGCGGTCATTGA
CCACGTAGGCCGACACGGTGCCGGGGCCGTTGAGCTTCACGACGGAGATCCAGCGCTCGGCCACCAAGTC
CTTGACTGCGTATTGGACCGTCCGCAAAGAACGTCCGATGAGCTTGGAAAGTGTCTTCTGGCTGACCACC
ACGGCGTTCTGGTGGCCCATCTGCGCCACGAGGTGATGCAGCAGCATTGCCGCCGTGGGTTTCCTCGCAA
TAAGCCCGGCCCACGCCTCATGCGCTTTGCGTTCCGTTTGCACCCAGTGACCGGGCTTGTTCTTGGCTTG
AATGCCGATTTCTCTGGACTGCGTGGCCATGCTTATCTCCATGCGGTAGGGGTGCCGCACGGTTGCGGCA
CCATGCGCAATCAGCTGCAACTTTTCGGCAGCGCGACAACAATTATGCGTTGCGTAAAAGTGGCAGTCAA
TTACAGATTTTCTTTAACCTACGCAATGAGCTATTGCGGGGGGTGCCGCAATGAGCTGTTGCGTACCCCC
CTTTTTTAAGTTGTTGATTTTTAAGTCTTTCGCATTTCGCCCTATATCTAGTTCTTTGGTGCCCAAAGAA
GGGCACCCCTGCGGGGTTCCCCCACGCCTTCGGCGCGGCTCCCCCTCCGGCAAAAAGTGGCCCCTCCGGG
GCTTGTTGATCGACTGCGCGGCCTTCGGCCTTGCCCAAGGTGGCGCTGCCCCCTTGGAACCCCCGCACTC
GCCGCCGTGAGGCTCGGGGGGCAGGCGGGCGGGCTTCGCCCTTCGACTGCCCCCACTCGCATAGGCTTGG
GTCGTTCCAGGCGCGTCAAGGCCAAGCCGCTGCGCGGTCGCTGCGCGAGCCTTGACCCGCCTTCCACTTG
GTGTCCAACCGGCAAGCGAAGCGCGCAGGCCGCAGGCCGGAGGCTTTTCCCCAGAGAAAATTAAAAAAAT
TGATGGGGCAAGGCCGCAGGCCGCGCAGTTGGAGCCGGTGGGTATGTGGTCGAAGGCTGGGTAGCCGGTG
GGCAATCCCTGTGGTCAAGCTCGTGGGCAGGCGCAGCCTGTCCATCAGCTTGTCCAGCAGGGTTGTCCAC
GGGCCGAGCGAAGCGAGCCAGCCGGTGGCCGCTCGCGGCCATCGTCCACATATCCACGGGCTGGCAAGGG
AGCGCAGCGACCGCGCAGGGCGAAGCCCGGAGAGCAAGCCCGTAGGGCGCCGCAGCCGCCGTAGGCGGTC
ACGACTTTGCGAAGCAAAGTCTAGTGAGTATACTCAAGCATTGAGTGGCCCGCCGGAGGCACCGCCTTGC
GCTGCCCCCGTCGAGCCGGTTGGACACCAAAAGGGAGGGGCAGGCATGGCGGCATACGCGATCATGCGAT
GCAAGAAGCTGGCGAAAATGGGCAACGTGGCGGCCAGTCTCAAGCACGCCTACCGCGAGCGCGAGACGCC
CAACGCTGACGCCAGCAGGACGCCAGAGAACGAGCACTGGGCGGCCAGCAGCACCGATGAAGCGATGGGC
CGACTGCGCGAGTTGCTGCCAGAGAAGCGGCGCAAGGACGCTGTGTTGGCGGTCGAGTACGTCATGACGG
CCAGCCCGGAATGGTGGAAGTCGGCCAGCCAAGAACAGCAGGCGGCGTTCTTCGAGAAGGCGCACAAGTG
GCTGGCGGACAAGTACGGGGCGGATCGCATCGTGACGGCCAGCATCCACCGTGACGAAACCAGCCCGCAC
ATGACCGCGTTCGTGGTGCCGCTGACGCAGGACGGCAGGCTGTCGGCCAAGGAGTTCATCGGCAACAAAG
CGCAGATGACCCGCGACCAGACCACGTTTGCGGCCGCTGTGGCCGATCTAGGGCTGCAACGGGGCATCGA
GGGCAGCAAGGCACGTCACACGCGCATTCAGGCGTTCTACGAGGCCCTGGAGCGGCCACCAGTGGGCCAC
GTCACCATCAGCCCGCAAGCGGTCGAGCCACGCGCCTATGCACCGCAGGGATTGGCCGAAAAGCTGGGAA
TCTCAAAGCGCGTTGAGACGCCGGAAGCCGTGGCCGACCGGCTGACAAAAGCGGTTCGGCAGGGGTATGA
GCCTGCCCTACAGGCCGCCGCAGGAGCGCGTGAGATGCGCAAGAAGGCCGATCAAGCCCAAGAGACGGCC
CGAGACCTTCGGGAGCGCCTGAAGCCCGTTCTGGACGCCCTGGGGCCGTTGAATCGGGATATGCAGGCCA
AGGCCGCCGCGATCATCAAGGCCGTGGGCGAAAAGCTGCTGACGGAACAGCGGGAAGTCCAGCGCCAGAA
ACAGGCCCAGCGCCAGCAGGAACGCGGGCGCGCACATTTCCCCGAAAAGTGCCACCTGACGTCTAAGAAA
CCATTATTATCATGAGCGGAACAAAACTAAAGCGCCACAAGGGCGCTTTAGTTTGTTTTCAGTCCAGTTA
CGCTGGAGTCTGAGGCTCGTCATCTGAATCATGCGCGGATGACACGAACTCACGACGCTTTGGCAGTTTA
TTCTTGACATGTAGTGAGGGGGCTGGTATAATCACATAGTACTGTTATACAGAAACAGAGGAGATATTAC
ATATGGATAGCACTGAGAACGTCATCAAGCCCTTCATGCGCTTCAAGGTGCACATGGAGGGCTCCGTGAA
CGGCCACGAGTTCGAGATCGAGGGCGTGGGCGAGGGCAAGCCCTACGAGGGCACCCAGACCGCCAAGCTG
CAAGTGACCAAGGGCGGCCCCCTGCCCTTCGCCTGGGACATCCTGTCCCCCCAGTTCTTCTACGGCTCCA
AGGCGTACATCAAGCACCCCGCCGACATCCCCGACTACCTCAAGCAGTCCTTCCCCGAGGGCTTCAAGTG
GGAGCGCGTGATGAACTTCGAGGACGGCGGCGTGGTGACCGTGACCCAGGACTCCTCCCTGCAGGACGGC
ACCCTCATCTACCACGTGAAGTTCATCGGCGTGAACTTCCCCTCCGACGGCCCCGTAATGCAGAAGAAGA
CTCTGGGCTGGGAGCCCTCCACTGAGCGCAACTACCCCCGCGACGGCGTGCTGAAGGGCGAGAACCACAT
GGCGCTGAAGCTGAAGGGCGGCGGCCACTACCTGTGTGAGTTCAAGTCCATCTACATGGCCAAGAAGCCC
GTGAAGCTGCCCGGCTACCACTACGTGGACTACAAGCTCGACATCACCTCCCACAACGAGGACTACACCG
TGGTGGAGCAGTACGAGCGCGCCGAGGCCCGCCACCACCTGTTCCAGACTCACGGTATGGACGAATTGTA
CAAGCACGACGAATTGTAAATCCGTAATCGTTAATCCGCAAATAACGTAAAAACCCGCTTCGGCGGGTTT
TTTTATGGGGGGAGTTTAGGGAAAGAGCATTTGTCAGCTGGATCAGCAGATGGGAACCGGATACTCGAGC
GGCCGCGATTATCAAAAAGGATCTTCACCTAGATCCTTTTAAATTAAAAATGAAGTTTTAAATCAATCTA
AAGTATATATGAGTAAACTTGGTCTGACAGTTACCAATGCTTAATCAGTGAGGCACCTATCTCAGCGATC
TGTCTATTTCGTTCATCCATAGTTGCCTGACTCCCCGTCGTGTAGATAACTACGATACGGGAGGGCTTAC
CATCTGGCCCCAGTGCTGCAATGATACCGCGGGACCCACGCTCACCGGCTCCAGATTTATCAGCAATAAA
CCAGCCAGCCGGAAGGGCCGAGCGCAGAAGTGGTCCTGCAACTTTATCCGCCTCCATCCAGTCTATTAAT
TGTTGCCGGGAAGCTAGAGTAAGTAGTTCGCCAGTTAATAGTTTGCGCAACGTTGTTGCCATTGCTACAG
GCATCGTGGTGTCACGCTCGTCGTTTGGTATGGCTTCATTCAGCTCCGGTTCCCAACGATCAAGGCGAGT
TACATGATCCCCCATGTTGTGCAAAAAAGCGGTTAGCTCCTTCGGTCCTCCGATCGTTGTCAGAAGTAAG
TTGGCCGCAGTGTTATCACTCATGGTTATGGCAGCACTGCATAATTCTCTTACTGTCATGCCATCCGTAA
GATGCTTTTCTGTGACTGGTGAGTACTCAACCAAGTCATTCTGAGAATAGTGTATGCGGCGACCGAGTTG
CTCTTGCCCGGCGTCAATACGGGATAATACCGCGCCACATAGCAGAACTTTAAAAGTGCTCATCATTGGA
AAACGTTCTTCGGGGCGAAAACTCTCAAGGATCTTACCGCTGTTGAGATCCAGTTCGATGTAACCCACTC
GTGCACCCAACTGATCTTCAGCATCTTTTACTTTCACCAGCGTTTCTGGGTGAGCAAAAACAGGAAGGCA
AAATGCCGCAAAAAAGGGAATAAGGGCGACACGGAAATGTTGAATACTCATACTCTTCCTTTTTCAATAT
TATTGAAGCATTTATCAGGGTTATTGTCTCATGAGCGGATACATATTT
